>Addgene plasmid #168126 | G15-CASE | addgene full sequence | sequence record 332871 | Addgene NGS Result
CGTTACATAACTTACGGTAAATGGCCCGCCTGGCTGACCGCCCAACGACCCCCGCCCATTGACGTCAATA
ATGACGTATGTTCCCATAGTAACGCCAATAGGGACTTTCCATTGACGTCAATGGGTGGAGTATTTACGGT
AAACTGCCCACTTGGCAGTACATCAAGTGTATCATATGCCAAGTACGCCCCCTATTGACGTCAATGACGG
TAAATGGCCCGCCTGGCATTATGCCCAGTACATGACCTTATGGGACTTTCCTACTTGGCAGTACATCTAC
GTATTAGTCATCGCTATTACCATGGTGATGCGGTTTTGGCAGTACATCAATGGGCGTGGATAGCGGTTTG
ACTCACGGGGATTTCCAAGTCTCCACCCCATTGACGTCAATGGGAGTTTGTTTTGGCACCAAAATCAACG
GGACTTTCCAAAATGTCGTAACAACTCCGCCCCATTGACGCAAATGGGCGGTAGGCGTGTACGGTGGGAG
GTCTATATAAGCAGAGCTGGTTTAGTGAACCGTCAGATCCGCTAGCATG
[1017 nt withheld, positions 540-1556]
GAGGGCAGAGGAAGTCTTCTAACATGCGGTGACGTGGAGGAGAATCCCGGCCCTACCGGTATGGACGGCG
GCGTGCAGCTCGCCGACCACTACCAGCAGAACACCCCCATCGGCGACGGCCCCGTGCTGCTGCCCGACAA
CCACTACCTGAGCTACCAGTCCGCCCTGAGCAAAGACCCCAACGAGAAGCGCGATCACATGGTCCTGCTG
GAGTTCGTGACCGCCGCCGGGATCACTCTCGGCATGGACGAGCTGTACAAGGGTGGCAGCGGTGGCATGG
TGAGCAAGGGCGAGGAGCTGTTCACCGGGGTGGTGCCCATCCTGGTCGAGCTGGACGGCGACGTAAACGG
CCACAAGTTCAGCGTGTCCGGCGAGGGCGAGGGCGATGCCACCTACGGCAAGCTGACCCTGAAGCTGATC
TGCACCACCGGCAAGCTGCCCGTGCCCTGGCCCACCCTCGTGACCACCCTGGGCTACGGCCTGCAGTGCT
TCGCCCGCTACCCCGACCACATGAAGCAGCACGACTTCTTCAAGTCCGCCATGCCCGAAGGCTACGTCCA
GGAGCGCACCATCTTCTTCAAGGACGACGGCAACTACAAGACCCGCGCCGAGGTGAAGTTCGAGGGCGAC
ACCCTGGTGAACCGCATCGAGCTGAAGGGCATCGACTTCAAGGAGGACGGCAACATCCTGGGGCACAAGC
TGGAGTACAACTACAACAGCCACAACGTCTATATCACCGCCGACAAACAGAAGAACGGCATCAAGGCCAA
CTTCAAGATCCGCCACAACATCGAGTCCGGACTCAGATCTGCCCAGGATCTCAGCGAGAAGGACCTGTTG
AAGATGGAGGTGGAGCAGCTGAAGAAAGAAGTGAAAAACACAAGAATTCCGATTTCCAAAGCGGGAAAGG
AAATCAAGGAGTACGTGGAGGCCCAAGCAGGAAACGATCCTTTTCTCAAAGGCATCCCTGAGGACAAGAA
TCCCTTCAAGGAGAAAGGTGGCTGTCTGATAAGCTAAGTCGACAGATCTCAATTGGGGCCCCTATAGTGT
CACCTAAATAATTCCGCCCCCCCCTCTCCCTCCCCCCCCCCTAACGTTACTGGCCGAAGCCGCTTGGAAT
AAGGCCGGTGTGCGTTTGTCTATATGTTATTTTCCACAATATTGCCGTCTTTTGGCAATGTGAGGGCCCG
GAAACCTGGCCCTGTCTTCTTGACGAGCATTCCTAGGGGTCTTTCCCCTCTCGCCAAAGGAATGCAAGGT
CTGTTGAATGTCGTGAAGGAAGCAGTTCCTCTGGAAGCTTCTTGAAGACAAACAACGTCTGTAGCGACCC
TTTGCAGGCAGCGGAACCCCCCACCTGGCGACAGGTGCCTCTGCGGCCAAAAGCCACGTGTATAAGATAC
ACCTGCAAAGGCGGCACAACCCCAGTGCCACGTTGTGAGTTGGATAGTTGTGGAAAGAGTCAAATGGCTC
TCCTCAAGCGTATTCAACAAGGGGCTGAAGGATGCCCAGAAGGTACCCCATTGTATGGGATCTGATCTGG
GGCCTCGGTGCACATGCTTTACATGTGTTTAGTCGAGGTTAAAAAAACGTCTAGGCCCCCCGAACCACGG
GGACGTGGTTTTCCTTTGAAAAACACGATGATAATGGATCCATGGCCCGCTCGCTGACCTGGCGCTGCTG
CCCCTGGTGCCTGACGGAGGATGAGAAGGCCGCCGCCCGGGTGGACCAGGAGATCAACAGGATCCTCTTG
GAGCAGAAGAAGCAGGACCGCGGGGAGCTGAAGCTGCTGCTTTTGGGCCCAGGCGAGAGCGGGAAGAGCA
CCTTCATCAAGCAGATGCGGATCATCCACGGCGCCGGCTACTCGGAGGAGGAGCGCAAGGGCTTCCGGCC
CCTGGTCTACCAGAACATCTTCGTGTCCATGCGGGCCATGATCGAGGCCATGGAGCGGCTGCAGATTCCA
TTCAGCAGGCCCGAGAGCAAGCACCACGCTAGCCTGGTCATGAGCCAGGACCCCTATAAAGTGACCACGT
TTGAGAAGCGCTACGCTGCGGCCATGCAGTGGCTGTGGAGGGATGCCGGCATCCGGGCCTGCTATGAGCG
TCGGCGGGAATTCCACCTGCTCGATTCAGCCGTGTACTACCTGTCCCACCTGGAGCGCATCACCGAGGAG
GGCTACGTCCCCACAGCTCAGGACGTGCTCCGCAGCCGCATGCCCACCACTGGCATCAACGAGTACTGCT
TCTCCGTGCAGAAAACCAACCTGCGGATCGTGGACGTCGGGGGCCAGAAGTCAGAGCGTAAGAAATGGAT
CCATTGTTTCGAGAACGTGATCGCCCTCATCTACCTGGCCTCACTGAGTGAATACGACCAGTGCCTGGAG
GAGAGCGGTGGAGGCGGGACGCGTTCTGTCTTCACACTCGAAGATTTCGTTGGGGACTGGCGACAGACAG
CCGGCTACAACCTGGACCAAGTCCTTGAACAGGGAGGTGTGTCCAGTTTGTTTCAGAATCTCGGGGTGTC
CGTAACTCCGATCCAAAGGATTGTCCTGAGCGGTGAAAATGGGCTGAAGATCGACATCCATGTCATCATC
CCGTATGAAGGTCTGAGCGGCGACCAAATGGGCCAGATCGAAAAAATTTTTAAGGTGGTGTACCCTGTGG
ATGATCATCACTTTAAGGTGATCCTGCACTATGGCACACTGGTAATCGACGGGGTTACGCCGAACATGAT
CGACTATTTCGGACGGCCGTATGAAGGCATCGCCGTGTTCGACGGCAAAAAGATCACTGTAACAGGGACC
CTGTGGAACGGCAACAAAATTATCGACGAGCGCCTGATCAACCCCGACGGCTCCCTGCTGTTCCGAGTAA
CCATCAACGGAGTGACCGGCTGGCGGCTGTGCGAACGCATTCTGGCCACCGGTGGTGGCGGATCCAACAA
CCAGGAGAACCGCATGAAGGAGAGCCTCGCATTGTTTGGGACTATCCTGGAACTACCCTGGTTCAAAAGC
ACATCCGTCATCCTCTTTCTCAACAAAACCGACATCCTGGAGGAGAAAATCCCCACCTCCCACCTGGCTA
CCTATTTCCCCAGTTTCCAGGGCCCTAAGCAGGATGCTGAGGCAGCCAAGAGGTTCATCCTGGACATGTA
CACGAGGATGTACACCGGGTGCGTGGACGGCCCCGAGGGCAGCAAGAAGGGCGCACGATCCCGACGCCTC
TTCAGCCACTACACATGTGCCACAGACACACAGAACATCCGCAAGGTCTTCAAGGACGTGCGGGACTCGG
TGCTCGCCCGCTACCTGGACGAGATCAACCTGCTGTAATCTAGAGGGCCGCGACTCTAGATCATAATCAG
CCATACCACATTTGTAGAGGTTTTACTTGCTTTAAAAAACCTCCCACACCTCCCCCTGAACCTGAAACAT
AAAATGAATGCAATTGTTGTTGTTAACTTGTTTATTGCAGCTTATAATGGTTACAAATAAAGCAATAGCA
TCACAAATTTCACAAATAAAGCATTTTTTTCACTGCATTCTAGTTGTGGTTTGTCCAAACTCATCAATGT
ATCTTAAGGCGTAAATTGTAAGCGTTAATATTTTGTTAAAATTCGCGTTAAATTTTTGTTAAATCAGCTC
ATTTTTTAACCAATAGGCCGAAATCGGCAAAATCCCTTATAAATCAAAAGAATAGACCGAGATAGGGT
[37 nt withheld, positions 5265-5301]
AAAGAACGTGGACTCCAACGTCAAAGG
[49 nt withheld, positions 5329-5377]
T
[91 nt withheld, positions 5379-5469]
G
[124 nt withheld, positions 5471-5594]
CAGGTGGCACTTTTCGGGGAAATGTGCGCGGAACCCCTATTTGTTTATTTTTCTAAATACATTCAAATAT
GTATCCGCTCATGAGACAATAACCCTGATAAATGCTTCAATAATATTGAAAAAGGAAGAGTCCTGAGGCG
GAAAGAACCAGCTGTGGAATGTGTGTCAGTTAGGGTGTGGAAAGTCCCCAGGCTCCCCAGCAGGCAGAAG
TATGCAAAGCATGCATCTCAATTAGTCAGCAACCAGGTGTGGAAAGTCCCCAGGCTCCCCAGCAGGCAGA
AGTATGCAAAGCATGCATCTCAATTAGTCAGCAACCATAGTCCCGCCCCTAACTCCGCCCATCCCGCCCC
TAACTCCGCCCAGTTCCGCCCATTCTCCGCCCCATGGCTGACTAATTTTTTTTATTTATGCAGAGGCCGA
GGCCGCCTCGGCCTCTGAGCTATTCCAGAAGTAGTGAGGAGGCTTTTTTGGAGGCCTAGGCTTTTGCAAA
GATCGATCAAGAGACAGGATGAGGATCGTTTCGCATGATTGAACAAGATGGATTGCACGCAGGTTCTCCG
GCCGCTTGGGTGGAGAGGCTATTCGGCTATGACTGGGCACAACAGACAATCGGCTGCTCTGATGCCGCCG
TGTTCCGGCTGTCAGCGCAGGGGCGCCCGGTTCTTTTTGTCAAGACCGACCTGTCCGGTGCCCTGAATGA
ACTGCAAGACGAGGCAGCGCGGCTATCGTGGCTGGCCACGACGGGCGTTCCTTGCGCAGCTGTGCTCGAC
GTTGTCACTGAAGCGGGAAGGGACTGGCTGCTATTGGGCGAAGTGCCGGGGCAGGATCTCCTGTCATCTC
ACCTTGCTCCTGCCGAGAAAGTATCCATCATGGCTGATGCAATGCGGCGGCTGCATACGCTTGATCCGGC
TACCTGCCCATTCGACCACCAAGCGAAACATCGCATCGAGCGAGCACGTACTCGGATGGAAGCCGGTCTT
GTCGATCAGGATGATCTGGACGAAGAGCATCAGGGGCTCGCGCCAGCCGAACTGTTCGCCAGGCTCAAGG
CGAGCATGCCCGACGGCGAGGATCTCGTCGTGACCCATGGCGATGCCTGCTTGCCGAATATCATGGTGGA
AAATGGCCGCTTTTCTGGATTCATCGACTGTGGCCGGCTGGGTGTGGCGGACCGCTATCAGGACATAGCG
TTGGCTACCCGTGATATTGCTGAAGAGCTTGGCGGCGAATGGGCTGACCGCTTCCTCGTGCTTTACGGTA
TCGCCGCTCCCGATTCGCAGCGCATCGCCTTCTATCGCCTTCTTGACGAGTTCTTCTGAGCGGGACTCTG
GGGTTCGAAATGACCGACCAAGCGACGCCCAACCTGCCATCACGAGATTTCGATTCCACCGCCGCCTTCT
ATGAAAGGTTGGGCTTCGGAATCGTTTTCCGGGACGCCGGCTGGATGATCCTCCAGCGCGGGGATCTCAT
GCTGGAGTTCTTCGCCCACCCTAGGGGGAGGCTAACTGAAACACGGAAGGAGACAATACCGGAAGGAACC
CGCGCTATGACGGCAATAAAAAGACAGAATAAAACGCACGGTGTTGGGTCGTTTGTTCATAAACGCGGGG
TTCGGTCCCAGGGCTGGCACTCTGTCGATACCCCACCGAGACCCCATTGGGGCCAATACGCCCGCGTTTC
TTCCTTTTCCCCACCCCACCCCCCAAGTTCGGGTGAAGGCCCAGGGCTCGCAGCCAACGTCGGGGCGGCA
GGCCCTGCCATAGCCTCAGGTTACTCATATATACTTTAGATTGATTTAAAACTTCATTTTTAATTTAAAA
GGATCTAGGTGAAGATCCTTTTTGATAATCTCATGACCAAAATCCCTTAACGTGAGTTTTCGTTCCACTG
AGCGTCAGACCCCGTAGAAAAGATCAAAGGATCTTCTTGAGATCCTTTTTTTCTGCGCGTAATCTGCTGC
TTGCAAACAAAAAAACCACCGCTACCAGCGGTGGTTTGTTTGCCGGATCAAGAGCTACCAACTCTTTTTC
CGAAGGTAACTGGCTTCAGCAGAGCGCAGATACCAAATACTGTTCTTCTAGTGTAGCCGTAGTTAGGCCA
CCACTTCAAGAACTCTGTAGCACCGCCTACATACCTCGCTCTGCTAATCCTGTTACCAGTGGCTGCTGCC
AGTGGCGATAAGTCGTGTCTTACCGGGTTGGACTCAAGACGATAGTTACCGGATAAGGCGCAGCGGTCGG
GCTGAACGGGGGGTTCGTGCACACAGCCCAGCTTGGAGCGAACGACCTACACCGAACTGAGATACCTACA
GCGTGAGCTATGAGAAAGCGCCACGCTTCCCGAAGGGAGAAAGGCGGACAGGTATCCGGTAAGCGGCAGG
GTCGGAACAGGAGAGCGCACGAGGGAGCTTCCAGGGGGAAACGCCTGGTATCTTTATAGTCCTGTCGGGT
TTCGCCACCTCTGACTTGAGCGTCGATTTTTGTGATGCTCGTCAGGGGGGCGGAGCCTATGGAAAAACGC
CAGCAACGCGGCCTTTTTACGGTTCCTGGCCTTTTGCTGGCCTTTTGCTCACATGTTCTTTCCTGCGTTA
TCCCCTGATTCTGTGGATAACCGTATTACCGCCATGCATTAGTTATTAATAGTAATCAATTACGGGGTCA
TTAGTTCATAGCCCATATATGGAGTTCCG
Features (pLannotate 1.2.2; 20 found; start..end, strand, type, name):
      1..304     +  enhancer       CMV enhancer: human cytomegalovirus immediate early enhancer
    305..508     +  promoter       CMV promoter: human cytomegalovirus (CMV) immediate early promoter
    537..1556    +  CDS            GNB3 (sequence partly withheld): GBB3_HUMAN - Experimental evidence at protein level: Swiss-Prot protein existence level 1. Guanine nucleotide-binding proteins (G proteins) are involved as a modulator or transducer in various transmembrane signaling systems. The beta and gamma chains are required for the GTPase activity, for replacement of GDP by GTP, and for G protein-effector interaction. From Homo sapiens (Human).
   1617..2351    +  CDS            cp173Venus: circularly permuted form of the Venus yellow fluorescent protein (Nagai et al., 2004) efficient FRET acceptor for CFP
   2370..2570    +  CDS            GNG11 (fragment): GBG11_HUMAN - Also known as GNGT11. Experimental evidence at protein level: Swiss-Prot protein existence level 1. Guanine nucleotide-binding proteins (G proteins) are involved as a modulator or transducer in various transmembrane signaling systems. The beta and gamma chains are required for the GTPase activity, for replacement of GDP by GTP, and for G protein-effector interaction. From Homo sapiens (Human).
   2598..2615    -  promoter       SP6 promoter (fragment): promoter for bacteriophage SP6 RNA polymerase
   2738..3200    +  misc_feature   IRES: internal ribosome entry site (IRES) of the encephalomyocarditis virus (EMCV)
   3208..3939    +  CDS            GNA15 (fragment): GNA15_HUMAN - Also known as GNA16. Experimental evidence at protein level: Swiss-Prot protein existence level 1. Guanine nucleotide-binding proteins (G proteins) are involved as modulators or transducers in various transmembrane signaling systems. From Homo sapiens (Human).
   3964..4472    +  CDS            Nluc (fragment): NanoLuc® luciferase human codon-optimized
   4905..4988    +  CDS            large T antigen (fragment): large T antigen from SV40 (simian virus 40)
   5011..5132    +  polyA_signal   SV40 poly(A) signal: SV40 polyadenylation signal
   5166..5594    -  rep_origin     f1 ori (sequence partly withheld): f1 bacteriophage origin of replication; arrow indicates direction of (+) strand synthesis
   5621..5725    +  promoter       AmpR promoter: bla
   5727..6084    +  promoter       SV40 promoter: SV40 enhancer and early promoter
   6119..6913    +  CDS            NeoR/KanR: aminoglycoside phosphotransferase from Tn5; aph(3')-II (or nptII); confers resistance to neomycin, kanamycin, and G418 (Geneticin®)
   6934..7086    +  CDS            ble (fragment): BLE_KLEPN - Experimental evidence at protein level: Swiss-Prot protein existence level 1. Binding protein with a strong affinity to the bleomycin family of antibiotics. Binds to CL990; an antimitotic-antibiotic compound. From Klebsiella pneumoniae.
   7145..7192    +  polyA_signal   HSV TK poly(A) signal: herpes simplex virus thymidine kinase polyadenylation signal (Cole and Stacy, 1985)
   7283..7299    -  polyA_signal   bGH poly(A) signal (fragment): bovine growth hormone polyadenylation signal
   7521..8109    +  rep_origin     ori: high-copy-number ColE1/pMB1/pBR322/pUC origin of replication
   8224..8283    +  enhancer       CMV enhancer (fragment): human cytomegalovirus immediate early enhancer
