[The description below was written by a language model from this plasmid's Addgene catalogue record and pLannotate feature annotations shown in this document.]
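Description:
G15-CASE is a mammalian expression plasmid built on a Clontech-style N1 backbone that encodes all three subunits of the human heterotrimeric G protein G15 as a BRET-based activity sensor. It replicates in bacteria through a high-copy ColE1/pUC-type origin and is selected with kanamycin. The NeoR/KanR gene sits behind both a bacterial bla promoter and the SV40 early promoter, with an HSV TK polyadenylation signal, so it can also confer G418 resistance in mammalian cells. An f1 origin is also present.

The payload is a single transcription unit driven by the CMV immediate early enhancer and promoter and terminated by an SV40 poly(A) signal. The first open reading frame is G beta 3 (GNB3), followed after a short gap by circularly permuted Venus (annotated as cp173Venus) fused to the N terminus of G gamma 9. The automated annotation labels the gamma segment as a GNG11 fragment, probably reflecting homology between gamma subunits, whereas the catalogue entry names GNG9 (GNGT2). How GNB3 and the Venus-gamma fusion are separated is not annotated or stated in the record. An EMCV IRES then allows cap-independent translation of G alpha 15 (GNA15), which carries NanoLuc luciferase inserted internally between E244 and N245. The feature table marks only the N-terminal GNA15 portion and NanoLuc; the remaining GNA15 sequence presumably lies in the unannotated stretch downstream.

In the assembled heterotrimer, the NanoLuc donor on G alpha transfers energy to the Venus acceptor on G gamma. Activation and rearrangement or dissociation of the subunits changes the BRET signal. The sensor is intended for measuring G15 activation, including quantifying the constitutive activity of G protein-coupled receptors in transfected cells.
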