Addgene plasmid #168126: G15-CASE
Purpose: Encodes a BRET-based activity sensor for the heterotrimeric G protein G15. Composed of the subunits G alpha 15 (GNA15) tagged with NanoLuciferase, G beta 3 (GNB3) and Venus-tagged G gamma 9 (GNG9).
Depositing lab: Gunnar Schulte. Depositing organization: Karolinska Institutet. Publication: Quantitative assessment of constitutive G protein-coupled receptor activity with BRET-based G protein biosensors. Schihada H, Shekhani R, Schulte G. Sci Signal. 2021 Sep 7;14(699):eabf1653. doi: 10.1126/scisignal.abf1653. Epub 2021 Sep 7. PubMed 34516756.
Backbone
  Vector backbone: Clontech-style N1
  Backbone manufacturer: Clontech
  Vector type: Mammalian Expression, Luciferase
Growth in bacteria
  Bacterial resistance: Kanamycin, 50 μg/mL
  Growth temperature: 37°C
  Growth strain: DH5alpha
  Copy number: High Copy
Gene/Insert
  Gene/Insert name: GNA15, GNB3, GNG9
  Species: H. sapiens (human)
  Mutation: NLuc is inserted at E244/N245 within GNA15
  Entrez Gene: GNA15 (a.k.a. GNA16, HG1L); GNB3 (a.k.a. CSNB1H, HG2D); GNGT2 (a.k.a. G-GAMMA-8, G-GAMMA-C, GNG9, GNGT8, HG3I)
  Tag / fusion protein: cpVenus on GNG9 (N terminal on insert)
  Cloning method: Unknown
Terms and licenses: Academic/Nonprofit Terms; Industry Terms: Not Available to Industry
Depositor comments: Please visit https://www.biorxiv.org/content/10.1101/2021.02.05.429900v1 for bioRxiv preprint.
How to cite: G15-CASE was a gift from Gunnar Schulte (Addgene plasmid # 168126 ; http://n2t.net/addgene:168126 ; RRID:Addgene_168126)
